>Addgene plasmid #98821 | Lck-mScarlet-I | addgene full sequence | sequence record 358010 | Addgene NGS Result
CCTCACTACTTCTGGAATAGCTCAGAGGCCGAGGCGGCCTCGGCCTCTGCATAAATAAAAAAAATTAGTC
AGCCATGGGGCGGAGAATGGGCGGAACTGGGCGGAGTTAGGGGCGGGATGGGCGGAGTTAGGGGCGGGAC
TATGGTTGCTGACTAATTGAGATGCATGCTTTGCATACTTCTGCCTGCTGGGGAGCCTGGGGACTTTCCA
CACCTGGTTGCTGACTAATTGAGATGCATGCTTTGCATACTTCTGCCTGCTGGGGAGCCTGGGGACTTTC
CACACCCTAACTGACACACATTCCACAGCTGGTTCTTTCCGCCTCAGGACTCTTCCTTTTTCAATATTAT
TGAAGCATTTATCAGGGTTATTGTCTCATGAGCGGATACATATTTGAATGTATTTAGAAAAATAAACAAA
TAGGGGTTCCGCGCACATTTCCCCGAAAAGTGCCACCTG
[124 nt withheld, positions 460-583]
C
[91 nt withheld, positions 585-675]
A
[49 nt withheld, positions 677-725]
CCTTTGACGTTGGAGTCCACGTTCTTT
[37 nt withheld, positions 753-789]
ACCCTATCTCGGTCTATTCTTTTGATTTATAAGGGATTTTGCCGATTTCGGCCTATTGGTTAAAAAATGA
GCTGATTTAACAAAAATTTAACGCGAATTTTAACAAAATATTAACGCTTACAATTTACGCCTTAAGATAC
ATTGATGAGTTTGGACAAACCACAACTAGAATGCAGTGAAAAAAATGCTTTATTTGTGAAATTTGTGATG
CTATTGCTTTATTTGTAACCATTATAAGCTGCAATAAACAAGTTAACAACAACAATTGCATTCATTTTAT
GTTTCAGGTTCAGGGGGAGGTGTGGGAGGTTTTTTAAAGCAAGTAAAACCTCTACAAATGTGGTATGGCT
GATTATGATCAGTTATCTAGATCCGGTGGATCCCGGGCCCGCGGTACCGTCGACTGCAGAATTCGAAGCT
TGAGCTCGAGATCTGAGTCCGGACTTGTACAGCTCGTCCATGCCGCCGGTGGAGTGGCGGCCCTCGGAGC
GTTCGTACTGTTCCACCACGGTGTAGTCCTCGTTGTGGGAGGTGATGTCCAACTTGCGGTCGACGTTGTA
GGCGCCGGGCATCTGCACGGGCTTCTTGGCCTTGTAGGTGGTCTTGAAGTCCGCCAGGTAGCGGCCGCCG
TCCTTCAGGCGCAGGGCCATCTTAATGTCGCCCTTCAGCACGCCGTCCTCGGGGTACAACCGCTCGGTGG
ACGCTTCCCAGCCCATTGTCTTCTTCTGCATTACGGGGCCGTCAGGAGGGAAGTTGGTGCCGCGGAGCTT
CACCTTGTAGATCAGGGTGCCGTCCTCCAGGGAGGTGTCCTGGGTCACGGTCACGGCGCCGCCGTCCTCG
AAGTTCATCACGCGCTCCCACTTGAAGCCCTCGGGGAAGGACTGCTTATAGTAGTCGGGGATGTCGGCGG
GGTGCTTGATGAAGGCCCTGGAGCCGTACATGAACTGAGGGGACAGGATGTCCCAGGAGAAGGGCAGGGG
GCCACCCTTGGTCACCTTCAGCTTGGCGGTCTGGGTGCCCTCGTAGGGGCGGCCCTCGCCCTCGCCCTCG
ATCTCGAACTCGTGGCCGTTCATGGAGCCCTCCATGTGCACCTTGAACCGCATGAACTCCTTGATCACTG
CCTCGCCCTTGCTCACCATGGTGGCGACCGGTAGCTCGGGGTTGCTGCTGCACACGCAGCCCATGGTGGC
TAGCGGATCTGACGGTTCACTAAACCAGCTCTGCTTATATAGACCTCCCACCGTACACGCCTACCGCCCA
TTTGCGTCAATGGGGCGGAGTTGTTACGACATTTTGGAAAGTCCCGTTGATTTTGGTGCCAAAACAAACT
CCCATTGACGTCAATGGGGTGGAGACTTGGAAATCCCCGTGAGTCAAACCGCTATCCACGCCCATTGATG
TACTGCCAAAACCGCATCACCATGGTAATAGCGATGACTAATACGTAGATGTACTGCCAAGTAGGAAAGT
CCCATAAGGTCATGTACTGGGCATAATGCCAGGCGGGCCATTTACCGTCATTGACGTCAATAGGGGGCGT
ACTTGGCATATGATACACTTGATGTACTGCCAAGTGGGCAGTTTACCGTAAATACTCCACCCATTGACGT
CAATGGAAAGTCCCTATTGGCGTTACTATGGGAACATACGTCATTATTGACGTCAATGGGCGGGGGTCGT
TGGGCGGTCAGCCAGGCGGGCCATTTACCGTAAGTTATGTAACGCGGAACTCCATATATGGGCTATGAAC
TAATGACCCCGTAATTGATTACTATTAATAACTAATGCATGGCGGTAATACGGTTATCCACAGAATCAGG
GGATAACGCAGGAAAGAACATGTGAGCAAAAGGCCAGCAAAAGGCCAGGAACCGTAAAAAGGCCGCGTTG
CTGGCGTTTTTCCATAGGCTCCGCCCCCCTGACGAGCATCACAAAAATCGACGCTCAAGTCAGAGGTGGC
GAAACCCGACAGGACTATAAAGATACCAGGCGTTTCCCCCTGGAAGCTCCCTCGTGCGCTCTCCTGTTCC
GACCCTGCCGCTTACCGGATACCTGTCCGCCTTTCTCCCTTCGGGAAGCGTGGCGCTTTCTCATAGCTCA
CGCTGTAGGTATCTCAGTTCGGTGTAGGTCGTTCGCTCCAAGCTGGGCTGTGTGCACGAACCCCCCGTTC
AGCCCGACCGCTGCGCCTTATCCGGTAACTATCGTCTTGAGTCCAACCCGGTAAGACACGACTTATCGCC
ACTGGCAGCAGCCACTGGTAACAGGATTAGCAGAGCGAGGTATGTAGGCGGTGCTACAGAGTTCTTGAAG
TGGTGGCCTAACTACGGCTACACTAGAAGAACAGTATTTGGTATCTGCGCTCTGCTGAAGCCAGTTACCT
TCGGAAAAAGAGTTGGTAGCTCTTGATCCGGCAAACAAACCACCGCTGGTAGCGGTGGTTTTTTTGTTTG
CAAGCAGCAGATTACGCGCAGAAAAAAAGGATCTCAAGAAGATCCTTTGATCTTTTCTACGGGGTCTGAC
GCTCAGTGGAACGAAAACTCACGTTAAGGGATTTTGGTCATGAGATTATCAAAAAGGATCTTCACCTAGA
TCCTTTTAAATTAAAAATGAAGTTTTAAATCAATCTAAAGTATATATGAGTAACCTGAGGCTATGGCAGG
GCCTGCCGCCCCGACGTTGGCTGCGAGCCCTGGGCCTTCACCCGAACTTGGGGGGTGGGGTGGGGAAAAG
GAAGAAACGCGGGCGTATTGGCCCCAATGGGGTCTCGGTGGGGTATCGACAGAGTGCCAGCCCTGGGACC
GAACCCCGCGTTTATGAACAAACGACCCAACACCGTGCGTTTTATTCTGTCTTTTTATTGCCGTCATAGC
GCGGGTTCCTTCCGGTATTGTCTCCTTCCGTGTTTCAGTTAGCCTCCCCCTAGGGTGGGCGAAGAACTCC
AGCATGAGATCCCCGCGCTGGAGGATCATCCAGCCGGCGTCCCGGAAAACGATTCCGAAGCCCAACCTTT
CATAGAAGGCGGCGGTGGAATCGAAATCTCGTGATGGCAGGTTGGGCGTCGCTTGGTCGGTCATTTCGAA
CCCCAGAGTCCCGCTCAGAAGAACTCGTCAAGAAGGCGATAGAAGGCGATGCGCTGCGAATCGGGAGCGG
CGATACCGTAAAGCACGAGGAAGCGGTCAGCCCATTCGCCGCCAAGCTCTTCAGCAATATCACGGGTAGC
CAACGCTATGTCCTGATAGCGGTCCGCCACACCCAGCCGGCCACAGTCGATGAATCCAGAAAAGCGGCCA
TTTTCCACCATGATATTCGGCAAGCAGGCATCGCCATGGGTCACGACGAGATCCTCGCCGTCGGGCATGC
TCGCCTTGAGCCTGGCGAACAGTTCGGCTGGCGCGAGCCCCTGATGCTCTTCGTCCAGATCATCCTGATC
GACAAGACCGGCTTCCATCCGAGTACGTGCTCGCTCGATGCGATGTTTCGCTTGGTGGTCGAATGGGCAG
GTAGCCGGATCAAGCGTATGCAGCCGCCGCATTGCATCAGCCATGATGGATACTTTCTCGGCAGGAGCAA
GGTGAGATGACAGGAGATCCTGCCCCGGCACTTCGCCCAATAGCAGCCAGTCCCTTCCCGCTTCAGTGAC
AACGTCGAGCACAGCTGCGCAAGGAACGCCCGTCGTGGCCAGCCACGATAGCCGCGCTGCCTCGTCTTGC
AGTTCATTCAGGGCACCGGACAGGTCGGTCTTGACAAAAAGAACCGGGCGCCCCTGCGCTGACAGCCGGA
ACACGGCGGCATCAGAGCAGCCGATTGTCTGTTGTGCCCAGTCATAGCCGAATAGCCTCTCCACCCAAGC
GGCCGGAGAACCTGCGTGCAATCCATCTTGTTCAATCATGCGAAACGATCCTCATCCTGTCTCTTGATCG
ATCTTTGCAAAAGCCTAGGCCTCCAAAAAAGCCT
Features (pLannotate 1.2.2; 14 found; start..end, strand, type, name):
    329..433     -  promoter       AmpR promoter: bla
    460..888     +  rep_origin     f1 ori (sequence partly withheld): f1 bacteriophage origin of replication; arrow indicates direction of (+) strand synthesis
    922..1043    -  polyA_signal   SV40 poly(A) signal: SV40 polyadenylation signal
   1066..1150    -  CDS            large T antigen (fragment): large T antigen from SV40 (simian virus 40)
   1167..1232    -  misc_feature   MCS: multiple cloning site
   1233..1928    -  CDS            mScarlet-I: mScarlet-I is a basic (constitutively fluorescent) red fluorescent protein published in 2016, derived from synthetic construct. It is reported to be a rapidly-maturing monomer with moderate acid sensitivity.
   2006..2209    -  promoter       CMV promoter: human cytomegalovirus (CMV) immediate early promoter
   2210..2513    -  enhancer       CMV enhancer: human cytomegalovirus immediate early enhancer
   2688..3276    -  rep_origin     ori: high-copy-number ColE1/pMB1/pBR322/pUC origin of replication
   3498..3514    +  polyA_signal   bGH poly(A) signal (fragment): bovine growth hormone polyadenylation signal
   3605..3652    -  polyA_signal   HSV TK poly(A) signal: herpes simplex virus thymidine kinase polyadenylation signal (Cole and Stacy, 1985)
   3711..3863    -  CDS            ble (fragment): BLE_KLEPN - Experimental evidence at protein level: Swiss-Prot protein existence level 1. Binding protein with a strong affinity to the bleomycin family of antibiotics. Binds to CL990; an antimitotic-antibiotic compound. From Klebsiella pneumoniae.
   3884..4678    -  CDS            NeoR/KanR: aminoglycoside phosphotransferase from Tn5; aph(3')-II (or nptII); confers resistance to neomycin, kanamycin, and G418 (Geneticin®)
   4713..327     -  promoter       SV40 promoter (across the origin): SV40 enhancer and early promoter
