[The description below was written by a language model from this plasmid's Addgene catalogue record and pLannotate feature annotations shown in this document.]
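Description:
Lck-mScarlet-I is a mammalian expression plasmid built on the Clontech pEGFP-C1 backbone, in which the original fluorescent protein has been replaced by the red fluorescent protein mScarlet-I. The 4.7 kb plasmid is propagated in E. coli through a high-copy ColE1/pUC-type origin and selected with kanamycin. Resistance comes from a Tn5 NeoR/KanR (aminoglycoside phosphotransferase) gene that sits downstream of both a bacterial bla-type promoter and the SV40 enhancer/early promoter and is followed by an HSV TK polyadenylation signal. This arrangement lets the same gene confer kanamycin resistance in bacteria and G418 resistance in mammalian cells. An f1 origin is also present. The short large T antigen, ble and bGH poly(A) fragments flagged by the automated annotation appear to be residual backbone sequence matches rather than functional parts.

The expression cassette is driven by the human CMV immediate-early enhancer and promoter and terminated by the SV40 poly(A) signal. It encodes a short synthetic N-terminal lipidation signal derived from Lck, with mScarlet-I fused to its C-terminal side. The Lck motif itself is not separately annotated in the feature table, but there is a short unannotated stretch between the CMV promoter and the mScarlet-I coding sequence where it would lie. A residual multiple cloning site follows the fluorescent protein. The cloning sites used are not recorded. Lipid modification of the Lck signal anchors the protein to membranes, so the bright, rapidly maturing monomeric mScarlet-I is targeted to the plasma membrane. The construct is intended as a red plasma membrane marker for imaging living mammalian cells, including colocalization studies with other labelled proteins.
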