Addgene plasmid #98821: Lck-mScarlet-I
Purpose: In vivo visualization of the plasma membrane (can be used for colocalization studies)
Depositing lab: Dorus Gadella. Depositing organization: University of Amsterdam. Publication: Robust and Bright Genetically Encoded Fluorescent Markers for Highlighting Structures and Compartments in Mammalian Cells. Chertkova AO, Mastop M, Postma M, van Bommel N, van der Niet S, Batenburg KL, Joosen L, Gadella TWJ, Okada Y, Goedhart J. bioRxiv (2020) 160374; doi: https://doi.org/10.1101/160374.
Backbone
  Vector backbone: pEGFP-C1
  Backbone manufacturer: Clontech
  Vector type: Mammalian Expression
Growth in bacteria
  Bacterial resistance: Kanamycin, 50 μg/mL
  Growth temperature: 37°C
  Growth strain: DH5alpha
  Copy number: High Copy
Gene/Insert
  Gene/Insert name: Lck (alt name: Lck N-terminal lipidation signal)
  Species: Synthetic
  Promoter: CMV
  Tag / fusion protein: mScarlet-I (C terminal on insert)
  Cloning method: Restriction Enzyme; 5′ cloning site unknown (unknown if destroyed); 3′ cloning site unknown (unknown if destroyed)
Terms and licenses: Academic/Nonprofit Terms; Industry Terms: Not Available to Industry
Depositor comments: Please visit https://www.biorxiv.org/content/early/2017/07/06/160374 for bioRxiv preprint.
How to cite: Lck-mScarlet-I was a gift from Dorus Gadella (Addgene plasmid # 98821 ; http://n2t.net/addgene:98821 ; RRID:Addgene_98821)
