LOCUS       Exported 4743 bp ds-DNA circular SYN 12-MAY-2021
DEFINITION  In vivo visualization of the plasma membrane (can be used for
            colocalization studies).
ACCESSION   .
VERSION     .
KEYWORDS    Lck-mScarlet-I
SOURCE      synthetic DNA construct
  ORGANISM  synthetic DNA construct
REFERENCE   1 (bases 1 to 4743)
  AUTHORS   Chertkova AO, Mastop M, Postma M, van Bommel N, van der Niet S,
            Batenburg KL, Joosen L, Gadella TWJ, Okada Y, Goedhart J
  TITLE     Robust and Bright Genetically Encoded Fluorescent Markers for
            Highlighting Structures and Compartments in Mammalian Cells
  JOURNAL   bioRxiv 160374
REFERENCE   2 (bases 1 to 4743)
  AUTHORS   .
  TITLE     Direct Submission
  JOURNAL   Exported May 12, 2021 from SnapGene Server 1.1.58
            http://www.snapgene.com
FEATURES             Location/Qualifiers
     source          1..4743
                     /organism="synthetic DNA construct"
                     /mol_type="other DNA"
     enhancer        61..364
                     /label=CMV enhancer
                     /note="human cytomegalovirus immediate early enhancer"
     promoter        365..568
                     /label=CMV promoter
                     /note="human cytomegalovirus (CMV) immediate early
                     promoter"
     primer_bind     519..539
                     /label=CMV-F
                     /note="Human CMV immediate early promoter, forward primer"
     regulatory      595..604
                     /regulatory_class="other"
                     /note="vertebrate consensus sequence for strong initiation
                     of translation (Kozak, 1987)"
     regulatory      640..649
                     /regulatory_class="other"
                     /note="vertebrate consensus sequence for strong initiation
                     of translation (Kozak, 1987)"
     CDS             646..1341
                     /codon_start=1
                     /product="bright monomeric red fluorescent protein evolved
                     from a synthetic template (Bindels et al., 2016)"
                     /label=mScarlet-I
                     /note="matures faster than mScarlet"
                     /translation="MVSKGEAVIKEFMRFKVHMEGSMNGHEFEIEGEGEGRPYEGTQTA
                     KLKVTKGGPLPFSWDILSPQFMYGSRAFIKHPADIPDYYKQSFPEGFKWERVMNFEDGG
                     AVTVTQDTSLEDGTLIYKVKLRGTNFPPDGPVMQKKTMGWEASTERLYPEDGVLKGDIK
                     MALRLKDGGRYLADFKTTYKAKKPVQMPGAYNVDRKLDITSHNEDYTVVEQYERSEGRH
                     STGGMDELYK"
     primer_bind     complement(779..797)
                     /label=mCherry-R
                     /note="mCherry, reverse primer"
     primer_bind     1047..1066
                     /label=mCherry-F
                     /note="mCherry, forward primer"
     misc_feature    1342..1407
                     /label=MCS
                     /note="multiple cloning site"
     polyA_signal    1531..1652
                     /label=SV40 poly(A) signal
                     /note="SV40 polyadenylation signal"
     primer_bind     complement(1568..1587)
                     /label=SV40pA-R
                     /note="SV40 polyA, reverse primer"
     primer_bind     1622..1641
                     /label=EBV-rev
                     /note="SV40 polyA terminator, reverse primer"
     rep_origin      complement(1659..2114)
                     /direction=LEFT
                     /label=f1 ori
                     /note="f1 bacteriophage origin of replication; arrow
                     indicates direction of (+) strand synthesis"
     primer_bind     complement(1796..1817)
                     /label=F1ori-F
                     /note="F1 origin, forward primer"
     primer_bind     2008..2027
                     /label=F1ori-R
                     /note="F1 origin, reverse primer"
     promoter        2141..2245
                     /gene="bla"
                     /label=AmpR promoter
     promoter        2247..2604
                     /label=SV40 promoter
                     /note="SV40 enhancer and early promoter"
     primer_bind     complement(2270..2290)
                     /label=pBABE 3'
                     /note="SV40 enhancer, reverse primer for pBABE vectors"
     rep_origin      2455..2590
                     /label=SV40 ori
                     /note="SV40 origin of replication"
     primer_bind     2517..2536
                     /label=SV40pro-F
                     /note="SV40 promoter/origin, forward primer"
     CDS             2639..3433
                     /codon_start=1
                     /gene="aph(3')-II (or nptII)"
                     /product="aminoglycoside phosphotransferase from Tn5"
                     /label=NeoR/KanR
                     /note="confers resistance to neomycin, kanamycin, and G418
                     (Geneticin(R))"
                     /translation="MIEQDGLHAGSPAAWVERLFGYDWAQQTIGCSDAAVFRLSAQGRP
                     VLFVKTDLSGALNELQDEAARLSWLATTGVPCAAVLDVVTEAGRDWLLLGEVPGQDLLS
                     SHLAPAEKVSIMADAMRRLHTLDPATCPFDHQAKHRIERARTRMEAGLVDQDDLDEEHQ
                     GLAPAELFARLKASMPDGEDLVVTHGDACLPNIMVENGRFSGFIDCGRLGVADRYQDIA
                     LATRDIAEELGGEWADRFLVLYGIAAPDSQRIAFYRLLDEFF"
     primer_bind     complement(2693..2712)
                     /label=Neo-R
                     /note="Neomycin resistance gene, reverse primer"
     primer_bind     3303..3322
                     /label=Neo-F
                     /note="Neomycin resistance gene, forward primer"
     primer_bind     complement(3621..3640)
                     /label=TK-pA-R
                     /note="Thymidine kinase polyA, reverse primer"
     polyA_signal    3665..3712
                     /label=HSV TK poly(A) signal
                     /note="herpes simplex virus thymidine kinase
                     polyadenylation signal (Cole and Stacy, 1985)"
     rep_origin      4041..4629
                     /direction=RIGHT
                     /label=ori
                     /note="high-copy-number ColE1/pMB1/pBR322/pUC origin of
                     replication"
     primer_bind     4530..4549
                     /label=pBR322ori-F
                     /note="pBR322 origin, forward primer"
ORIGIN
        1 tagttattaa tagtaatcaa ttacggggtc attagttcat agcccatata tggagttccg
       61 cgttacataa cttacggtaa atggcccgcc tggctgaccg cccaacgacc cccgcccatt
      121 gacgtcaata atgacgtatg ttcccatagt aacgccaata gggactttcc attgacgtca
      181 atgggtggag tatttacggt aaactgccca cttggcagta catcaagtgt atcatatgcc
      241 aagtacgccc cctattgacg tcaatgacgg taaatggccc gcctggcatt atgcccagta
      301 catgacctta tgggactttc ctacttggca gtacatctac gtattagtca tcgctattac
      361 catggtgatg cggttttggc agtacatcaa tgggcgtgga tagcggtttg actcacgggg
      421 atttccaagt ctccacccca ttgacgtcaa tgggagtttg ttttggcacc aaaatcaacg
      481 ggactttcca aaatgtcgta acaactccgc cccattgacg caaatgggcg gtaggcgtgt
      541 acggtgggag gtctatataa gcagagctgg tttagtgaac cgtcagatcc gctagccacc
      601 atgggctgcg tgtgcagcag caaccccgag ctaccggtcg ccaccatggt gagcaagggc
      661 gaggcagtga tcaaggagtt catgcggttc aaggtgcaca tggagggctc catgaacggc
      721 cacgagttcg agatcgaggg cgagggcgag ggccgcccct acgagggcac ccagaccgcc
      781 aagctgaagg tgaccaaggg tggccccctg cccttctcct gggacatcct gtcccctcag
      841 ttcatgtacg gctccagggc cttcatcaag caccccgccg acatccccga ctactataag
      901 cagtccttcc ccgagggctt caagtgggag cgcgtgatga acttcgagga cggcggcgcc
      961 gtgaccgtga cccaggacac ctccctggag gacggcaccc tgatctacaa ggtgaagctc
     1021 cgcggcacca acttccctcc tgacggcccc gtaatgcaga agaagacaat gggctgggaa
     1081 gcatccaccg agcggttgta ccccgaggac ggcgtgctga agggcgacat taagatggcc
     1141 ctgcgcctga aggacggcgg ccgctacctg gcggacttca agaccaccta caaggccaag
     1201 aagcccgtgc agatgcccgg cgcctacaac gtcgaccgca agttggacat cacctcccac
     1261 aacgaggact acaccgtggt ggaacagtac gaacgctccg agggccgcca ctccaccggc
     1321 ggcatggacg agctgtacaa gtccggactc agatctcgag ctcaagcttc gaattctgca
     1381 gtcgacggta ccgcgggccc gggatccacc ggatctagat aactgatcat aatcagccat
     1441 accacatttg tagaggtttt acttgcttta aaaaacctcc cacacctccc cctgaacctg
     1501 aaacataaaa tgaatgcaat tgttgttgtt aacttgttta ttgcagctta taatggttac
     1561 aaataaagca atagcatcac aaatttcaca aataaagcat ttttttcact gcattctagt
     1621 tgtggtttgt ccaaactcat caatgtatct taacgcgtaa attgtaagcg ttaatatttt
     1681 gttaaaattc gcgttaaatt tttgttaaat cagctcattt tttaaccaat aggccgaaat
     1741 cggcaaaatc ccttataaat caaaagaata gaccgagata gggttgagtg ttgttccagt
     1801 ttggaacaag agtccactat taaagaacgt ggactccaac gtcaaaggnn nnnnnnnnnn
     1861 nnnnnnnnnn nnnnnnnnnn nnnnnnnnnn nnnnnnntnn nnnnnnnnnn nnnnnnnnnn
     1921 nnnnnnnnnn nnnnnnnnnn nnnnnnnnnn nnnnnnnnnn nnnnnnnnnn nnnnnnnnnn
     1981 nnnnnnnnng nnnnnnnnnn nnnnnnnnnn nnnnnnnnnn nnnnnnnnnn nnnnnnnnnn
     2041 nnnnnnnnnn nnnnnnnnnn nnnnnnnnnn nnnnnnnnnn nnnnnnnnnn nnnnnnnnnn
     2101 nnnnnnnnnn nnnncaggtg gcacttttcg gggaaatgtg cgcggaaccc ctatttgttt
     2161 atttttctaa atacattcaa atatgtatcc gctcatgaga caataaccct gataaatgct
     2221 tcaataatat tgaaaaagga agagtcctga ggcggaaaga accagctgtg gaatgtgtgt
     2281 cagttagggt gtggaaagtc cccaggctcc ccagcaggca gaagtatgca aagcatgcat
     2341 ctcaattagt cagcaaccag gtgtggaaag tccccaggct ccccagcagg cagaagtatg
     2401 caaagcatgc atctcaatta gtcagcaacc atagtcccgc ccctaactcc gcccatcccg
     2461 cccctaactc cgcccagttc cgcccattct ccgccccatg gctgactaat tttttttatt
     2521 tatgcagagg ccgaggccgc ctcggcctct gagctattcc agaagtagtg aggaggcttt
     2581 tttggaggcc taggcttttg caaagatcga tcaagagaca ggatgaggat cgtttcgcat
     2641 gattgaacaa gatggattgc acgcaggttc tccggccgct tgggtggaga ggctattcgg
     2701 ctatgactgg gcacaacaga caatcggctg ctctgatgcc gccgtgttcc ggctgtcagc
     2761 gcaggggcgc ccggttcttt ttgtcaagac cgacctgtcc ggtgccctga atgaactgca
     2821 agacgaggca gcgcggctat cgtggctggc cacgacgggc gttccttgcg cagctgtgct
     2881 cgacgttgtc actgaagcgg gaagggactg gctgctattg ggcgaagtgc cggggcagga
     2941 tctcctgtca tctcaccttg ctcctgccga gaaagtatcc atcatggctg atgcaatgcg
     3001 gcggctgcat acgcttgatc cggctacctg cccattcgac caccaagcga aacatcgcat
     3061 cgagcgagca cgtactcgga tggaagccgg tcttgtcgat caggatgatc tggacgaaga
     3121 gcatcagggg ctcgcgccag ccgaactgtt cgccaggctc aaggcgagca tgcccgacgg
     3181 cgaggatctc gtcgtgaccc atggcgatgc ctgcttgccg aatatcatgg tggaaaatgg
     3241 ccgcttttct ggattcatcg actgtggccg gctgggtgtg gcggaccgct atcaggacat
     3301 agcgttggct acccgtgata ttgctgaaga gcttggcggc gaatgggctg accgcttcct
     3361 cgtgctttac ggtatcgccg ctcccgattc gcagcgcatc gccttctatc gccttcttga
     3421 cgagttcttc tgagcgggac tctggggttc gaaatgaccg accaagcgac gcccaacctg
     3481 ccatcacgag atttcgattc caccgccgcc ttctatgaaa ggttgggctt cggaatcgtt
     3541 ttccgggacg ccggctggat gatcctccag cgcggggatc tcatgctgga gttcttcgcc
     3601 caccctaggg ggaggctaac tgaaacacgg aaggagacaa taccggaagg aacccgcgct
     3661 atgacggcaa taaaaagaca gaataaaacg cacggtgttg ggtcgtttgt tcataaacgc
     3721 ggggttcggt cccagggctg gcactctgtc gataccccac cgagacccca ttggggccaa
     3781 tacgcccgcg tttcttcctt ttccccaccc caccccccaa gttcgggtga aggcccaggg
     3841 ctcgcagcca acgtcggggc ggcaggccct gccatagcct caggttactc atatatactt
     3901 tagattgatt taaaacttca tttttaattt aaaaggatct aggtgaagat cctttttgat
     3961 aatctcatga ccaaaatccc ttaacgtgag ttttcgttcc actgagcgtc agaccccgta
     4021 gaaaagatca aaggatcttc ttgagatcct ttttttctgc gcgtaatctg ctgcttgcaa
     4081 acaaaaaaac caccgctacc agcggtggtt tgtttgccgg atcaagagct accaactctt
     4141 tttccgaagg taactggctt cagcagagcg cagataccaa atactgtcct tctagtgtag
     4201 ccgtagttag gccaccactt caagaactct gtagcaccgc ctacatacct cgctctgcta
     4261 atcctgttac cagtggctgc tgccagtggc gataagtcgt gtcttaccgg gttggactca
     4321 agacgatagt taccggataa ggcgcagcgg tcgggctgaa cggggggttc gtgcacacag
     4381 cccagcttgg agcgaacgac ctacaccgaa ctgagatacc tacagcgtga gctatgagaa
     4441 agcgccacgc ttcccgaagg gagaaaggcg gacaggtatc cggtaagcgg cagggtcgga
     4501 acaggagagc gcacgaggga gcttccaggg ggaaacgcct ggtatcttta tagtcctgtc
     4561 gggtttcgcc acctctgact tgagcgtcga tttttgtgat gctcgtcagg ggggcggagc
     4621 ctatggaaaa acgccagcaa cgcggccttt ttacggttcc tggccttttg ctggcctttt
     4681 gctcacatgt tctttcctgc gttatcccct gattctgtgg ataaccgtat taccgccatg
     4741 cat
//
